Addgene plasmid #154321: pJW1820
Purpose: Multi-cassette for SapTrap
Depositing lab: Jordan Ward. Depositing organization: University of California, Santa Cruz. Publication: An expanded auxin-inducible degron toolkit for Caenorhabditis elegans. Ashley GE, Duong T, Levenson MT, Martinez MAQ, Johnson LC, Hibshman JD, Saeger HN, Palmisano NJ, Doonan R, Martinez-Mendez R, Davidson BR, Zhang W, Ragle JM, Medwig-Kinney TN, Sirota SS, Goldstein B, Matus DQ, Dickinson DJ, Reiner DJ, Ward JD. Genetics. 2021 Mar 31;217(3). pii: 6104563. doi: 10.1093/genetics/iyab006. PubMed 33677541.
Backbone
  Vector backbone: pDONR221
  Backbone size w/o insert (bp): 2360
  Vector type: Worm Expression, Cre/Lox, CRISPR
  Selectable markers: Hygromycin
Growth in bacteria
  Bacterial resistance: Kanamycin, 50 μg/mL
  Growth temperature: 37°C
  Growth strain: DH5alpha
  Copy number: High Copy
Gene/Insert
  Gene/Insert name: GFP^SEC (LoxP)^AID*::3xFLAG
  Species: C. elegans (nematode)
  Insert size (bp): 6763
  Cloning method: Gibson Cloning
  Sequencing primers: 5′ M13 Forward (tgtaaaacgacggccagt); 3′ M13 Reverse (caggaaacagctatgaccatg)
Terms and licenses: Academic/Nonprofit Terms; Industry Terms: Not Available to Industry
How to cite: pJW1820 was a gift from Jordan Ward (Addgene plasmid # 154321 ; http://n2t.net/addgene:154321 ; RRID:Addgene_154321)
