[The description below was written by a language model from this plasmid's Addgene catalogue record and pLannotate feature annotations shown in this document.]
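Description:
pJW1820 is a donor "multi-cassette" plasmid for SapTrap assembly, built in the pDONR221 backbone by Gibson cloning and intended for CRISPR-based genome editing in Caenorhabditis elegans. It is a high-copy plasmid carrying a ColE1/pUC-type origin and a kanamycin resistance gene for propagation in E. coli. Backbone remnants such as the rrnB T1/T2 terminators, a T7 promoter, and short lacZα and lacI fragments are also annotated. In the SapTrap scheme, such modules are combined with other parts to build homology-directed repair templates. The record does not describe the assembly sites or the partner fragments.

The roughly 6.8 kb insert is GFP^SEC(LoxP)^AID*::3xFLAG. A worm-optimized monomeric EGFP with synthetic introns sits on one side of a loxP-flanked self-excising cassette (SEC), and a minimal auxin-inducible degron derived from Arabidopsis IAA17, fused to 3xFLAG, sits on the other. Between the two loxP sites, the feature table shows a hygromycin resistance gene for drug selection of edited worms, sqt-1 collagen sequence that presumably provides the visible dominant Roller marker typical of SEC designs, and a Cre recombinase coding sequence followed by the tbb-2 terminator. A nearby hsp-16.1 fragment suggests heat-shock-inducible Cre expression.

After knock-in animals are isolated by hygromycin resistance and the morphological marker, Cre induction excises the cassette. Excision leaves a single loxP site and joins GFP, the degron and 3xFLAG into one tag. The tagged endogenous protein can then be visualized by fluorescence, detected by FLAG epitope, and conditionally depleted with auxin in strains expressing TIR1, consistent with the auxin-inducible degron toolkit in which the plasmid was published.
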