Features (pLannotate 1.2.2; 20 found; start..end, strand, type, name):
    162..212     -  CDS            hsp-16.1 (fragment): HSP11_CAEEL - Also known as hsp16-1b. Experimental evidence at transcript level: Swiss-Prot protein existence level 2. From Caenorhabditis elegans.
    561..1691    +  CDS            cre: RECR_BPP1 - Experimental evidence at protein level: Swiss-Prot protein existence level 1. Catalyzes site-specific recombination between two 34-base- pair LOXP sites. Its role is to maintain the phage genome as a monomeric unit-copy plasmid in the lysogenic state. From Escherichia phage P1 (Bacteriophage P1).
   1700..2023    +  terminator     tbb-2 terminator: tbb-2; transcription terminator for the C. elegans tubulin beta-2 gene
   2067..2906    -  CDS            sqt-1 (fragment): SQT1_CAEEL - Also known as rol-5. Protein inferred from homology: Swiss-Prot protein existence level 3. Nematode cuticles are composed largely of collagen-like proteins. The cuticle functions both as an exoskeleton and as a barrier to protect the worm from its environment. This is a collagen critical for organismal morphogenesis. Mutations in sqt-1 can lengthen, shorten, or helically twist the entire animal. From Caenorhabditis elegans.
   2939..3085    -  CDS            sqt-1 (fragment): SQT1_CAEEL - Also known as rol-5. Protein inferred from homology: Swiss-Prot protein existence level 3. Nematode cuticles are composed largely of collagen-like proteins. The cuticle functions both as an exoskeleton and as a barrier to protect the worm from its environment. This is a collagen critical for organismal morphogenesis. Mutations in sqt-1 can lengthen, shorten, or helically twist the entire animal. From Caenorhabditis elegans.
   3879..3912    -  protein_bind   loxP: Cre-mediated recombination occurs in the 8-bp core sequence (GCATACAT). Cre recombinase
   3924..4766    -  CDS            mEGFP (fragment): monomeric enhanced GFP, optimized with synthetic introns for expression in C. elegans
   4819..4855    +  CDS            lacZα (fragment): LacZα fragment of β-galactosidase; lacZ fragment
   4902..4945    -  terminator     rrnB T1 terminator: Escherichia coli rrnB; transcription terminator T1 from the E. coli rrnB gene
   5077..5104    +  terminator     rrnB T2 terminator: transcription terminator T2 from the E. coli rrnB gene
   5159..5251    -  CDS            lacI (fragment): lac repressor; lacI; The lac repressor binds to the lac operator to inhibit transcription in E. coli. This inhibition can be relieved by adding lactose or isopropyl-β-D-thiogalactopyranoside (IPTG).
   5434..6022    -  rep_origin     ori: high-copy-number ColE1/pMB1/pBR322/pUC origin of replication
   6169..6978    -  CDS            KanR: aminoglycoside phosphotransferase; aph(3')-Ia; confers resistance to kanamycin in bacteria or G418 (Geneticin®) in eukaryotes
   7112..7130    +  promoter       T7 promoter: promoter for bacteriophage T7 RNA polymerase
   7160..7225    -  CDS            3xFLAG: three tandem FLAG® epitope tags, followed by an enterokinase cleavage site
   7252..7384    -  CDS            mini-AID (fragment): minimal degron from the auxin-responsive IAA17 protein of Arabidopsis thaliana (Kubota et al., 2013) acts as an auxin-inducible degron (AID) in the presence of TIR1
   7451..7484    -  protein_bind   loxP: Cre-mediated recombination occurs in the 8-bp core sequence (GCATACAT). Cre recombinase
   7838..7858    +  protein_bind   attB2: mutant version of attB; core recombination site for the Gateway® BP reaction BP Clonase™
   7862..8887    -  CDS            HygR: aminoglycoside phosphotransferase from E. coli; aph(4)-Ia; confers resistance to hygromycin
   8893..8913    -  protein_bind   attB1: mutant version of attB; core recombination site for the Gateway® BP reaction BP Clonase™
>Addgene plasmid #154321 | pJW1820 | addgene full sequence | sequence record 308965 | Addgene NGS Result
CCTTGGAAAAAATCGAAAAAAGAACATTTCCCGATGCATTTTCCTATTTCTCGTTGCCGACAACGTATAA
ACGTTGAATACTCAGTCAACGAATTTGGCTGCTGGCTTGGACTCTCGCACGGAAGAGACGCGTGTGTAGA
TTTACGACGAAAGCAAAAATGATCACCAAAAACGGAACGTTGAGCTGGACGGAAATAGTGGTAAAGTGAC
ATGATTATAGTTTGAAGATTTCTAATTTCACAATTAGAGCAAATGTTGTTCGGTATTTATTTTCAACGGT
ATTTATACTATTTTCCACCTTTTTCTAGAACATTCGAGCTGCTTGTTGCAAAAGGAGGGCGACTCACATT
CGGTACATGGAAAAGTAGTGTACACAATAAAGAGACCCAGATACATTTTCCGTCTGCGTCTCTTTGCACC
CACCGGGAGTATTTTCAAACGAATGCATCTAGGACCTTCTAGAACATTCTGTAAGGCTGCAGAATGCGGG
TATATAAGGAAAGCGGGCTCAGAGGAAGCCAACACGCTTTGTTCTAGTGCATCTAAAAAACTTCGAAAAT
ATGTCAAATCTTCTCACTGTTCATCAAAATCTTCCAGCACTTCCAGTTGACGCGACAAGTGATGAAGTTC
GCAAGAACCTCATGGATATGTTCCGTGACAGACAAGCCTTCTCCGAGCACACCTGGAAGATGCTTCTCTC
AGTGTGCCGTTCTTGGGCTGCCTGGTGCAAGCTTAACAACCGCAAGTGGTTCCCAGCCGAGCCAGAAGAC
GTTCGTGACTACTTGCTCTACCTCCAAGCTCGTGGATTGGCGGTGAAGACGATCCAACAACATCTCGGAC
AGCTCAATATGCTCCATCGCCGATCTGGACTTCCACGCCCATCAGATTCTAATGCCGTATCTCTCGTAAT
GAGACGTATCCGCAAGGAAAATGTTGATGCTGGAGAGAGAGCCAAGCAAGCCCTCGCCTTCGAAAGGTAA
GTTTAAATATTAATGTATTCAATCCTAAGACTTGACGAAATTTTCAGAACCGACTTCGATCAGGTCCGTT
CTCTTATGGAAAATTCCGATCGTTGCCAGGACATCCGAAACCTCGCCTTCCTCGGAATTGCTTACAACAC
ACTTCTCCGTATCGCCGAAATTGCCCGCATTCGCGTCAAGGATATTAGTCGCACAGACGGAGGAAGAATG
CTCATCCACATCGGACGTACAAAAACGCTGGTCTCGACTGCCGGAGTCGAAAAAGCGCTCTCCCTTGGAG
TTACCAAGCTCGTTGAGCGCTGGATTTCGGTTTCCGGAGTCGCCGATGATCCAAACAACTACCTGTTCTG
TCGTGTTCGCAAGAACGGAGTTGCTGCCCCGAGTGCAACATCACAACTCTCGACTCGAGCTCTTGAAGGT
AAGTTTAAACAACATATTAGCTAAGAATAAGCTGAAAATAAATTTTCAGGAATCTTCGAAGCTACCCACC
GTCTCATCTACGGAGCCAAGGATGATTCCGGACAACGTTACTTGGCTTGGTCTGGACATTCCGCCCGTGT
CGGAGCTGCCCGTGACATGGCTCGCGCTGGAGTTTCCATCCCAGAGATTATGCAAGCCGGAGGTTGGACC
AACGTCAACATTGTGATGAACTATATTAGAAACTTGGATTCTGAAACTGGCGCCATGGTTCGTCTTCTCG
AAGACGGTGATTAAGATAAATGCAAAATCCTTTCAAGCATTCCCTTCTTCTCTATCACTCTTCTTTCTTT
TTGTCAAAAAATTCTCTCGCTAATTTATTTGCTTTTTTAATGTTATTATTTTATGACTTTTTATAGTCAC
TGAAAAGTTTGCATCTGAGTGAAGTGAATGCTATCAAAATGTGATTCTGTCTGATGTACTTTCACAATCT
CTCTTCAATTCCATTTTGAAGTGCTTTAAACCCGAAAGGTTGAGAAAAATGCGAGCGCTCAAATATTTGT
ATTGTGTTCGTTGAGTGACCCAACAAAAAGAGGAAACTTTATTGTGCCGCCAAGAAAAAAGTCTCACTGA
ATCTCAAATATTTTATTAGAAAACACCAACAATTTAGATATTTCTGTATCCACGGTTGGCGTTGACAGCC
TCTGATGGTGGAGACTTGTCTGGGCACTGGCAGTACTCGGCATCCTTTCCTGGTCTTCCGTCTGGTCCAG
TCTCTCCCTGGGTTCCGTCTGGTCCTTGACGTCCTTGCTTTCCAGATGGTCCTTCTGGTCCAACGGTTCC
TGGCTCTCCTGGTGGTCCGTGAAGACCGTTCTGTCCAGCTGGTCCTGTTGGTCCTTGATCTCCTCTTGGT
CCCTTTGGTCCTGGTCTTCCGATTGGATGCTCGGCGTCGCGTCCCTTCTCTCCTGGTGGTCCTGGCTCTC
CGATCTTTCCGATTTGACCGGATGATCCTTGCTCTCCTGGATGTCCTGGTTGTCCATCTCTTCCTGGGTT
TCCATTTTGTCCTCTTGGTCCTGGAAGTCCACGTGGTCCTGGTCTTCCAAGAGCTCCTGGTGGTCCAACT
GGTCCTTGTGGGCAAGTGAAGCATCCGACAGACTCGCGTTGTGGAGCGATATCATCAGCTCCAACTCCTG
GAACACCGTCAAGTCCTGGAACTCCGTCGAGTCCTGGAACTCCTGGAACTCCCTTTGGTCCGGATGGTCC
AGCTGGGCACTTGTTATCAGCATTGCAGTTGCAGGTTGGTCCATTTCCATTGGCTCCATTTGGAGTCTTT
GGCTGGTTGAAGACTGGTGGAACTGCTGGTGGTTGACCTGGTGGAGCAGATGGGGATCCATCAGCATGTG
GAGTTGGGGTAGCGTTGGTCTCTTCATATTGACAACGGACACGCTTGCTAGATCTTCCGATGACAACTAT
GTCCTTCCACAATCCATTGGTAGATTGCTAGAAAATTAAAAATTATTTAAAATTCAAAATATAATTTAAC
TCACTCTGAACACATTCATCTCGGTATCAAGCTTCTCTCTGAATCCATCAACCTCCGAGTAGATGGTTGA
CATGGTCATGAAGCATACCATAAGAGTGGCGACAGTGACCGAAGCCGTCACATAACACGCAAGTTTTACA
GACATCTCTGAAATTATCAAATTTAGGATTTCAAAATAATTCGGCCAAAGAAATGTAACTCACCTAGTCT
TCGAGAAGCAGAGACTTGTCGATTTCCTACCGGATTCGTCTCCTTTTATTAGGAAATCTTTCCGCAAGTT
TTCAAGTTTTTTTTGTTTTTTTTTTACATTACCGACGAGACAGTGTGCGAGACGCAGAGACGATAAAAGA
CTGGATAAGAACGGGAGATAAGGAGTACGGATGTAGGTGAGGAATGTGGCCGAAAGGACAGATGGGCTTT
ATTCGGGAAGATTGGTTGGGAAATGAACCAGAGAAGAATGACTGAATAAAGTTGTTGAAACTTGGTGAGA
ATGGAAGATAGACAATCGAGGGCAGCTAGTTTCCTTCCTCCTCTATATATTTTTATGTTTTCTTTTAAAC
CTTCCTCCATATTTCTGAATTGAATGTTGTTGCATATTGTGTGTCCTTATTTCATTTCCATCATCCTTTT
GTGTGTTTCCCCCTTCCACCAATTCCCCCCACGTCCTAATGAAATGAAAGCGAGAAGATAAATAAACTTG
CACATTGTGTTCAGATGAGAGGAGCGGAATACGAATTGGGAGACGGAAAGAGAAAAAAAAATGTTTAGAT
TTGGATTGAATTAATTTTTTAGAAAGCAAGAAAAAAAACACAAAGAGAATAAATAAATAATAGGAAAAAA
AACAAATATTCAGTATTTAAAATTTGAAAATTCAACGACGTTGGCGTCGATCATCCTTAGAGGTCCTCCT
CGGAGATAAGCTTTTGCTCTCCCTGAAAATAACTTCGTATAATGTATGCTATACGAAGTTATTTTAAACT
TACCTTGTAGAGCTCGTCCATTCCGTGGGTGATTCCGGCGGCGGTGACGAACTCGAGGAGGACCATGTGG
TCACGCTTCTCGTTTGGGTCCTTGGAGAGGGCGGATTGGGTGGAGAGGTAGTGGTTGTCTGGGAGGAGGA
CTGGTCCGTCTCCGATTGGGGTGTTTTGTTGGTAGTGGTCGGCGAGTTGGACGGATCCGTCCTCGATGTT
GTGACGGATCTGAAAATTTAAATCAGATTAGTTAGTTAGTAAAATCATGTTTAAACTTACCTTGAAGTTG
ACCTTGATTCCGTTCTTTTGCTTGTCGGCCATGATGTAGACGTTGTGGGAGTTGTAGTTGTACTCGAGCT
TGTGTCCGAGGATGTTTCCGTCCTCCTTGAAGTCGATTCCCTGAAAATTTAAATATGTATGGTTAGTTAG
TACCGAACTGTTTAAACTTACCTTGAGCTCGATACGGTTGACGAGGGTGTCTCCCTCGAACTTGACCTCG
GCACGGGTCTTGTAGTTTCCGTCGTCCTGAAAATTTAAATAATCAGTAGTTAGTATATATATGTTTAAAC
TTACCTTGAAGAAGATGGTACGCTCTTGGACGTATCCCTCTGGCATGGCGGACTTGAAGAAGTCGTGACG
CTTCATGTGGTCTGGGTAACGGGAGAAGCATTGGACTCCGTAGCAGAAGGTGGTGACGAGGGTTGGCCAT
GGGACTGGGAGCTTTCCGGTGGTGCAGATGAACTTGAGGGTGAGCTTTCCGTAGGTGGCGTCTCCCTCTC
CCTCTCCGGAGACGGAGAACTTGTGTCCGTTGACGTCTCCGTCGAGCTCGACGAGGATTGGGACAACTCC
AGTGAACAATTCTTCTCCTTTACTCATCGAAGAGCATTATTTGGGGCCCGAGCTTAAGACTGGCCGTCGT
TTTACAACGTCGTGACTGGGAAAACATCCATGCTAGCGTTAACGCGAGAGTAGGGAACTGCCAGGCATCA
AATAAAACGAAAGGCTCAGTCGGAAGACTGGGCCTTTCGTTTTATCTGTTGTTTGTCGGTGAACGCTCTC
CTGAGTAGGACAAATCCGCCGGGAGCGGATTTGAACGTTGTGAAGCAACGGCCCGGAGGGTGGCGGGCAG
GACGCCCGCCATAAACTGCCAGGCATCAAACTAAGCAGAAGGCCATCCTGACGGATGGCCTTTTTGCGTT
TCTACAAACTCTTCCTGGCTAGCGGTACGCGTATTAATTGCGTTGCGCTCACTGCCCGCTTTCCAGTCGG
GAAACCTGTCGTGCCAGCTGCATTAATGAATCGGCCAACGCGCGGGGAGAGGCGGTTTGCGTATTGGGCG
CTCTTCCGCTTCCTCGCTCACTGACTCGCTGCGCTCGGTCGTTCGGCTGCGGCGAGCGGTATCAGCTCAC
TCAAAGGCGGTAATACGGTTATCCACAGAATCAGGGGATAACGCAGGAAAGAACATGTGAGCAAAAGGCC
AGCAAAAGGCCAGGAACCGTAAAAAGGCCGCGTTGCTGGCGTTTTTCCATAGGCTCCGCCCCCCTGACGA
GCATCACAAAAATCGACGCTCAAGTCAGAGGTGGCGAAACCCGACAGGACTATAAAGATACCAGGCGTTT
CCCCCTGGAAGCTCCCTCGTGCGCTCTCCTGTTCCGACCCTGCCGCTTACCGGATACCTGTCCGCCTTTC
TCCCTTCGGGAAGCGTGGCGCTTTCTCATAGCTCACGCTGTAGGTATCTCAGTTCGGTGTAGGTCGTTCG
CTCCAAGCTGGGCTGTGTGCACGAACCCCCCGTTCAGCCCGACCGCTGCGCCTTATCCGGTAACTATCGT
CTTGAGTCCAACCCGGTAAGACACGACTTATCGCCACTGGCAGCAGCCACTGGTAACAGGATTAGCAGAG
CGAGGTATGTAGGCGGTGCTACAGAGTTCTTGAAGTGGTGGCCTAACTACGGCTACACTAGAAGAACAGT
ATTTGGTATCTGCGCTCTGCTGAAGCCAGTTACCTTCGGAAAAAGAGTTGGTAGCTCTTGATCCGGCAAA
CAAACCACCGCTGGTAGCGGTGGTTTTTTTGTTTGCAAGCAGCAGATTACGCGCAGAAAAAAAGGATCTC
AAGAAGATCCTTTGATCTTTTCTACGGGGTCTGACGCTCAGTGGAACGACGCGTAACTCACGTTAAGGGA
TTTTGGTCATGAGCTTGCGCCGTCCCGTCAAGTCAGCGTAATGCTCTGCCAGTGTTACAACCAATTAACC
AATTCTGATTAGAAAAACTCATCGAGCATCAAATGAAACTGCAATTTATTCATATCAGGATTATCAATAC
CATATTTTTGAAAAAGCCGTTTCTGTAATGAAGGAGAAAACTCACCGAGGCAGTTCCATAGGATGGCAAG
ATCCTGGTATCGGTCTGCGATTCCGACTCGTCCAACATCAATACAACCTATTAATTTCCCCTCGTCAAAA
ATAAGGTTATCAAGTGAGAAATCACCATGAGTGACGACTGAATCCGGTGAGAATGGCAAAAGTTTATGCA
TTTCTTTCCAGACTTGTTCAACAGGCCAGCCATTACGCTCGTCATCAAAATCACTCGCATCAACCAAACC
GTTATTCATTCGTGATTGCGCCTGAGCGAGACGAAATACGCGATCGCTGTTAAAAGGACAATTACAAACA
GGAATCGAATGCAACCGGCGCAGGAACACTGCCAGCGCATCAACAATATTTTCACCTGAATCAGGATATT
CTTCTAATACCTGGAATGCTGTTTTTCCGGGGATCGCAGTGGTGAGTAACCATGCATCATCAGGAGTACG
GATAAAATGCTTGATGGTCGGAAGAGGCATAAATTCCGTCAGCCAGTTTAGTCTGACCATCTCATCTGTA
ACATCATTGGCAACGCTACCTTTGCCATGTTTCAGAAACAACTCTGGCGCATCGGGCTTCCCATACAAGC
GATAGATTGTCGCACCTGATTGCCCGACATTATCGCGAGCCCATTTATACCCATATAAATCAGCATCCAT
GTTGGAATTTAATCGCGGCCTCGACGTTTCCCGTTGAATATGGCTCATAACACCCCTTGTATTACTGTTT
ATGTAAGCAGACAGTTTTATTGTTCATGATGATATATTTTTATCTTGTGCAATGTAACATCAGAGATTTT
GAGACACGGGCCAGAGCTGCCAGGAAACAGCTATGACCATGTAATACGACTCACTATAGGGGATATCAGC
TGGATGGCGCTCTTCGCGTCTTGTCATCGTCATCCTTGTAATCGATATCATGATCTTTATAATCACCGTC
ATGGTCTTTGTAGTCAGATCCTGAGCCAGAACCGCCACCACCCTTCACGAACGCCGCCGCCTCCGGGCCA
CCGCTTGATTTTTGGCAGGAAACCATCACGTTCTTCCGGTATGATCTCACCGGTGGCCATCCCACAACTT
GTGCCTTGGCCGGAGGTTTGGCTGGATCTTTAGGCATCCCGCCACCTCCGGATCCGGATTGAAAGTACAG
ATTCTCTCCTCCGCTGCCGCCACCCTGAAAATAACTTCGTATAATGTATGCTATACGAAGTTATTAAAAA
TTGCGGTCATAAACTGAAACGTAACATATGATAAGGTATTTTGTGTGCGGTTTTTTCTATGATGTTTCAA
AAAAATTTATCAGAAGTAAAAAACATAAGAAGTGTACACAGAACATTGTGTAGATTTTGGGATAGAATTA
TTATTAATGGGGGGAGGGAGCACAATTTTTTTCGACTTTTTATTACGAATTAATTCTATTTTTGAATCTA
CACAATTTCATTGTTAGAGGTGACTTAAAAGAAGCTAAAAAACAAAGAAATTAAGAGAAGTTTTTTGATA
ATAACAAAAATAGGGGGTGGGAGCACAGGGAGAAAGAGCATGTAGGGATGTTGAAGAGTAATTGGACCCA
CTTTGTACAAGAAAGCTGGGTCTATTCCTTTGCCCTCGGACGAGTGCTGGGGCGTCGGTTTCCACTATCG
GCGAGTACTTCTACACAGCCATCGGTCCAGACGGCCGCGCTTCTGCGGGCGATTTGTGTACGCCCGACAG
TCCCGGCTCCGGATCGGACGATTGCGTCGCATCGACCCTGCGCCCAAGCTGCATCATCGAAATTGCCGTC
AACCAAGCTCTGATAGAGTTGGTCAAGACCAATGCGGAGCATATACGCCCGGAGCCGCGGCGATCCTGCA
AGCTCCGGATGCCTCCGCTCGAAGTAGCGCGTCTGCTGCTCCATACAAGCCAACCACGGCCTCCAGAAGA
AGATGTTGGCGACCTCGTATTGGGAATCCCCGAACATCGCCTCGCTCCAGTCAATGACCGCTGTTATGCG
GCCATTGTCCGTCAGGACATTGTTGGAGCCGAAATCCGCGTGCACGAGGTGCCGGACTTCGGGGCAGTCC
TCGGCCCAAAGCATCAGCTCATCGAGAGCCTGCGCGACGGACGCACTGACGGTGTCGTCCATCACAGTTT
GCCAGTGATACACATGGGGATCAGCAATCGCGCATATGAAATCACGCCATGTAGTGTATTGACCGATTCC
TTGCGGTCCGAATGGGCCGAACCCGCTCGTCTGGCTAAGATCGGCCGCAGCGATCGCATCCATGGCCTCC
GCGACCGGCTGCAGAACAGCGGGCAGTTCGGTTTCAGGCAGGTCTTGCAACGTGACACCCTGTGCACGGC
GGGAGATGCAATAGGTCAGGCTCTCGCTGAATTCCCCAATGTCAAGCACTTCCGGAATCGGGAGCGCGGC
CGATGCAAAGTGCCGATAAACATAACGATCTTTGTAGAAACCATCGGCGCAGCTATTTACCCGCAGGACA
TATCCACGCCCTCCTACATCGAAGCTGAAAGCACGAGATTCTTCGCCCTCCGAGAGCTGCATCAGGTCGG
AGACGCTGTCGAACTTTTCGATCAGAAACTTCTCGACAGACGTCGCGGTGAGTTCAGGCTTTTTCATGGA
GCCTGCTTTTTTGTACAAACTTGCGGCACCGCCTGACATATTACCTTAAAATTCAAAAATTAATTTCAGA
TCAGTCATAACCAAGAAAACAAAATAAACGTTAGGACAGAAAATTCAAATTAATTAAAAATTATGCTGAA
TAAGAAAATTACATGCAAAGCCTTATTTTCCTCATAGAAACAGTTGAATAACATATTTTTTAATTGAAAA
CATAGCAAAATTCGTGGTAAAATTTGTCAAAA
